>Addgene plasmid #26948 | pJH4.67 | depositor full sequence | sequence record 12761 | Author sequence
AAATTGTAAACGTTAATATTTTGTTAAAATTCGCGTTAAATTTTTGTTAAATCAGCTCATTTTTTAACCA
ATAGGCCGAAATCGGCAAAATCCCTTATAAATCAAAAGAATAGACCGAGATAGGGT
[37 nt withheld, positions 127-163]
AAAGAACGTGGACTCCAACGTCAAAGG
[49 nt withheld, positions 191-239]
T
[91 nt withheld, positions 241-331]
G
[124 nt withheld, positions 333-456]
CCCATTCGCCATTCAGGCTACGCAACTGTTGGGAAGGGCGATCGGTGCGGGCCTCTTCGCTATTACGCCA
GCTGGCGAAGGGGGGATGTGCTGCAAGGCGATTAAGTTGGGTAACGCCAGGGTTTTCCCAGTCACGACGT
TGTAAAACGACGGCCAGTGAATTGTAATACGACTCACTATAGGGCGAATTGGAGCTCCACCGCGGTGGCG
GCCGCGCGGAAGATCTGGAAGTAAAATATTGTAATATTTTCCCTAAATTTCACTTAAAAATAAGGATTTT
TGCAACGTAAAACCTCAAAAATTCGCTGAAATTGACGATTTTTGTTCAAAATTTTGAAAAACAGGGTTAA
TTTTAGCTGAAAATCTTCAATTTTGCCAGAAATTGGCTTTTTTTNCCGTCGCCACACGGAGAACTTGCCA
AAAATGAAGACTTTTAGCCAATTTAGCCCTGAAAATTCGAGTTTTGGGCGATTTTTGGTCTGAGAAGCCG
TTTTCGCAGTATATTATATTTTCTCGTTAAATTTCATTTTAAAATAAACATTTTGAACGTATAACCCCAA
AAATTCGCTGCGCAATGGATGATTTTTGTCCAAAGTTTTGATAATTTTAGCTAAAAACCTCGAATTTTGG
CAATTTTTCGTGCCNNGCATCGGCCGAAAGTTGACTTTTTTTGGAATTATCATAATTTAATGCACATTTT
GGTAGTTTATCTCACATAATCTGTCTGCAGGCGGGAAAAATTTGAGATAAACTACTAAAAGATGCAAAAC
AAGGATGATAATTCCAGAAAATCAACTTCGGACCGTCTCGACACGGAAAATTGAGCGAAATTGGAGTTTT
AAAATGATTTAGCCCTGAAAATTCGAGAAATTTAGGCGGTTTTGGGTCTGAAAAGGCGTTTTCGCAGTAT
TTTCTNCGCTAAATTTCATTTATTATCACATAATATCAGTACTTAGGCGAATATCTTGTAGAAATGTTGG
TTTTGTTCGATAATTCTCTACTTTTAGAGTCGATTCACGAGAAAATGTTGCACCATCTTACTTTTTTCCC
TTGTAAAACATAGATTCTTCTGTACAATGAAAGAGAACACAATTTCTTCGTGAAGCAACTCAAAAAGTAG
AGAAAATTCGAACAAAACCCAACATTTCTACAAGATATTCGTCTAAATAGTGATATAATGTGTTAATAAG
CATATTTTAAATGAAATTTAGCGAAAAAACTGCGAAAATTTGTCAAAAAAGCGAATTTCCATCCGATCAG
CAGATCTCTAAAAGTTACATAAAATTGAAAGTTTTGTGGGGAAATTGTTTTAAAACACGCCTATGGTAAT
ACGAGAACATAAAATTCTGAGAATGCGTATTACACAACATATTCGACGCGCAAAATATAACTATATCTCG
TAGCGAAAACTACAGTAATCCTTAAATGACTACTGTANGCGATTGTGTCGATTTACGGGCTCGATTCTCG
GAAAAAAAAATCATTTTTCAAATTTTGACAGCGATATTCAATTTTTCTTCGTTTTTTCGTATNTTCTCAG
TCATTTTTGTGCTTATTTTTAATATTTTATTCATTAATAAATTNAATTTAATTGAAAAACGTCCAGACGT
ATTTTTACATTTCCCGTCTATTTCCGTAATAGGCGGTTAATAACGTAGAAATACGTCTGTATGAGTTTAC
TCATCAAAATGACACGAATATTGGACGTTTTTAAATCAAATTAATTTATTAATAGGTAAAATATTAAAAA
ATAAACACAAAAATGACAAAGGAATAGGAAAACACGAAGAGAAATTGAGTATCGCTGTNCAAAATTCGAA
AAACGTGGATTTTTCCAAGAATCGAGCCCGTAAATCGACACATTCGCTACAGTAGTCATTTAAGGATTAT
TGTAGTTTTCGCTACGAGATACTTTGCGCGCCAAAAACGTGGTGAAATACGCATTCTCAGAATTTTATGT
TCCCGTAATACCACAATGACCGAATATCATAATAAAAAAATTCAAAAACAATTTCTAGATTTTATATGAT
TTTCTGAAAATTGAAAAAATCTCAGTTTTCACCTAATTATATTTGAACTACAGCCAATTGAACTCGTTCG
TTGGAGCGCGCTTGCATTATTTTCATTAATTAATTTTATTAATCCTCATTATTTCACTGATTTTCTTCAT
TTTTGAGGTTTTTTTTATCGGGAAATGAAAGAAATATACAAGAAAAATGCAAAATGTTTATTAAAAACTG
AAATTAGTATTTCTCGGAGTTTTAGGCATTTTCAGTTACTTTTTAATAAAGATTTTGCATTTTTCTTGTA
TATTTCTTTCATTTTCCGATTAAAAAACCCCAAAAATGAAGAAAATCAGTGAAATAATGAAAATTAATTC
AAATAACTAATGAAAATAATGCAAGCGCGCTCCAACCAACGAGTTCAATTGGCGGTAATTCAAATATAAT
TAGGTGAAAACTGAGATTTTTTCAATTTTCAAAAAATCATATAACATCTAGACAATTTTTTTGAATTTTT
TTATCATGATATTCGGTCATTGTGTCCCCATAGGCATGTTTTAAAGCAATTTCCACCTTTAAATAAAATC
GAGAAAAAATGGCGTCAAAAGACATATGTAAAAGCTGTTTCTCTTTGTATATTCACACAGAATATAGCCC
GATTTTGGAGGTGAAAAACCGGTTTTTTTGTATTCTTTACGCCACATAAAGTGATATGGAAGAGAAAATC
GACATATTTATGTACTTGGAGTACGAGTACATTGGAGAAAAAGGGTGAACTACTGGAAAATCTGGGAAAT
TTCAGAAAAAAATTCCGAAAAATCTTTTTTGCTGAAAAAAAAATTTGTTCGAAATTTGGGAAATACTGGA
AAATTTTCATCAAAATTAAAGCGATTTTTAACGTTTTTGCTTGGGAGATACTATTTGTAATTTTAATGTT
TGGTGAGGACAACAGAAATGACCTTCAGCGTACGGAAAACGATTAAAAGACACATTTGAATCGAAAATAG
CGTGAAAAACATGAAAATATCGGAAAAATAGCTTTAAAATTGGATTTGAAAGCAAAAAATGTATCAAAAA
TCGAGAAAAATGCTTGAAAAAGTTGAAAAACTCAAACAAAAAATCAAAAAAGGTTTTTTTAAAAATCTGT
GAGTATCGCAACGAAAGCACAACTTGAGGCATGCGCCTTTAAACCAACCGTAACCAAATTCGGAGGCAAA
AAAAGATTTCTCGCTGTTTTTTCAGTTTTAAAATCACTTTTCACGTTTCTTTTCGCAGTAATTCGTTTGC
AAAACATCTGAAAAAATTTTATTTTATAAGAAATTATATAAAAATCGCTATAAATTGAGTTTTTGCCCCC
AAATTCAGCACGGAGCACTTCTCAATTAAATATAATTTTATTTTTTAACATTGAAAGCTTTCATAAAATT
GAGCTTTGTTTGTAAATAATCAGTGAAAAAACACAGAAATCTTCAAAAAATAAAGAAAAAGTTTTTAAAA
ATCTGTGAGTCCCGCAACGAAAATAAAACTTTAGGCATGCGCCTTTAAACCAACCGTAACCAAATTCGGC
GGCAAAAATGGATTTCTCGCCGTTTTTTCAGTTTTACAATCACTTTTTAGGTTTCTTTTTGCAGTATTTC
GTTTCCCAAACAATTAAAAATCAAATTTTCTTTTCCAGATGGCTCAAACAAAGCCGATTGCCGAGCAAAT
GGGATCCCCCGGGCTGCAGGAATTCGATATCAAGCTTATCGATACCGTCGACCTCGAGGGGGCGGTACCG
GTAGAAAAAATGAGTAAAGGAGAAGAACTTTTCACTGGAGTTGTCCCAATTCTTGTTGAATTAGATGGTG
ATGTTAATGGGCACAAATTTTCTGTCAGTGGAGAGGGTGAAGGTGATGCAACATACGGAAAACTTACCCT
TAAATTTATTTGCACTACTGGAAAACTACCTGTTCCATGGGTAAGTTTAAACATATATATACTAACTAAC
CCTGATTATTTAAATTTTCAGCCAACACTTGTCACTACTTTCTGTTATGGTGTTCAATGCTTCTCGAGAT
ACCCAGATCATATGAAACGGCATGACTTTTTCAAGAGTGCCATGCCCGAAGGTTATGTACAGGAAAGAAC
TATATTTTTCAAAGATGACGGGAACTACAAGACACGTAAGTTTAAACAGTTCGGTACTAACTAACCATAC
ATATTTAAATTTTCAGGTGCTGAAGTCAAGTTTGAAGGTGATACCCTTGTTAATAGAATCGAGTTAAAAG
GTATTGATTTTAAAGAAGATGGAAACATTCTTGGACACAAATTGGAATACAACTATAACTCACACAATGT
ATACATCATGGCAGACAAACAAAAGAATGGAATCAAAGTTGTAAGTTTAAACATGATTTTACTAACTAAC
TAATCTGATTTAAATTTTCAGAACTTCAAAATTAGACACAACATTGAAGATGGAAGCGTTCAACTAGCAG
ACCATTATCAACAAAATACTCCAATTGGCGATGGCCCTGTCCTTTTACCAGACAACCATTACCTGTCCAC
ACAATCTGCCCTTTCGAAAGATCCCAACGAAAAGAGAGACCACATGGTCCTTCTTGAGTTTGTAACAGCT
GCTGGGATTACACATGGCATGGATGAACTATACAAATGCCCGGGGGATCGGTGGAGCTCCACCGGTGGCG
GCCGCTCTAGAACTAGTATGTCCGGTACGGGTGCCTTGATGACTGTCCACGTTGGACAGTGCGGAAATCA
GCTTGCTCAAGCCTTCTGGAAATCGATGGTCGACGAACATGGAATCAATGAGTAGGGAATAAATTTGAGG
CACCGACAATTTCAATTAGGCAAAATTCGATATACCACAGTCCGAAATGTGAAAACTATTGCAATTTTTA
TATTTCAATACTGAAATGCTGCAATTGTGAATTGTTCTCGTGAATCGACATGATTGAAAACAAAATATGA
ATTATTTTACTTTTGTTTGAGATGAAACAAACATTTTTGCTAAGTTAAATAATTTAAGACGCAATTTATT
CAAGGTCATAATTCAGCCTCATAATTTTGATAAATATAACAATTTTTTTCGTTTTCAGACGTGGACAAAC
AACTCACGAAGACGATATGAATGATAAGAAAGATCTATTGTTCTACCAGGCTGATGACGATCATTATGTG
CCAAGAGCAGTTCTAGTCGATCTAGAACCTCGTGTAATCAACGGAATGATGCAGTCTCCAAACTTTTCGA
ATCTTTTCAATACGGACAATATATTCATGTCCGATCACGGAGGTGGTGCTGGAAATAATTGGGCAAGTGG
ATATTGTCAAGGACAGTGAGTTGTATTTCTTTAATTGAAAATCAATGATAAATAATATTTAAGAGAAGTT
CAAGAGAAGATAATGGATATCATCATTCGAGAGGCTGAAAATACGAACAATTTGGATGGAATTCTATTTA
CTCATAGTGTTTCTGGAGGAACTGGATCTGGAACGGGATCTCTCTTGCTCGAAAGGCTTCGCGAAGCATT
TCCGAAGAAAGTTATTCAAACTTACAGTGTTTTTGCAAATAGTGACACCAGTACTGACGTTGTTGTTCAT
CCATATAACTGGGTACTTTCTATGCAAAGACTTATTGAGAATCCTGGTAAGTTAATAAATTAAAAACGAA
ATGACAATGATTTATCGAAAAATCTATGAAAATTCCGCAACAACGAACGTTTGAAATTACAGTACCCTTA
AAAGGCTCACATATATTCGCATTAAGTGAAAAAGACCGGGTACCGTCTCAATTTTTGTATCTGAGTAATA
ATAAAAAAAAGGAATTTCAAATAAATAGTTTTCAGATCATGTTGTTGTCCTCGATAATGCTGCACTGCAC
CGTCTTGCGGCTGGAAAATTCAAAACAGATACACCAACATTTGATCATATCAATTCTCTTGTCGCCCGAA
TCATGAGCACTTCCACTGCTCCATATCGATTCAACTCTGCAATGTGCCCATCAATTCGGTATTTGGATTT
GGCTCCGTTTCCACCAATGCACTTTATTCAATCCGGTTTGTTTTTATTCCGAAATATGTTATTTTATCTA
TTTATTTTGTTTTTTGCAGCTATCTCTCCTGTTGTCGATCCAAATGAGAACTTTACCCGAAAAACTTCAG
TCGCTGACGTCACTCGCTTCTTGTTAAAACCAACTTCAATGATGGTTTCAACTGCTTCTCGGGTTCGGCC
AAATGACTGCATGCTATCAGCTTACATGTTCCTTCAAGGACAAATTGAGGCACATACAATTATGACTGCT
GAGCAAAACGTTGATGTAAGCTCAATACTTTAAAGAATTTCCGGGAAAATTGAAAAATAAATTTACTAAA
TCAACCATAAAATTCAATTTTTATCAAATTTTGTTTATGTTCATGAAAACTATAAGAAAGCATATAAATA
TTTTCTAAAAATAAAAATAAGCAACTTTAAAAAATATTTTTCGAGATATCGGAAAAACGAAAAATTTTCG
TAAGCTAATTTTGGAGATGTAGATTTTATTCTCAAAACACGAAGGCGGTCACAAATACCGAGATACTGCA
AACGAAAAAAATCTTCAAATTACATTGCAAAAATGAGCGCTTATTTTGACGAATCAGCAATTGTGAAGCA
AACTTTTTTAAAAAGTATTTTTGACATGAAGTAAAAAATTTTTAGAAACTTGGAAATTTGACAAAAGCGT
GGCAATTCAAATAACACATTAGTCAGAAAATCAAAAATGCACCAATAAAATCACTATTTTAAAGACAAAA
TTAGTGATTAATAATGACTTTTTTTCGTTATTTTTCTATAATCCACCTTAAAGCATCAAATCAATAAAAT
CAAATTTCAGTTCGCAATCAGAAGGCCTCCATTCTACATGCTTAAACCACTTCGAATGATGCATGCTCCA
CTCTCTCCATATGTTCGGCCACAATACAAAGTATCTGGACTCTTGCTCAATAACAGCACAAGCGTGGCTC
CGTTATTCGAATCGCTTCTCTCCAAATACGACAAACTACGATCAAAGAGAGCCTTCATCGACAAGTTTGA
AAAGATTGACAATTTCTCGCTGGATATGATGGACGATGCAATGCACATTGTGCAAGACTTGCTGGACGAG
TACAAGGCGGTCGTACAAAAGGACTATCTGACAAGAGGGCTTTAGACTAGTGGATCCTAATTTTGCCGTA
TTTTCCATATTTTGTTTTGTATATTTATCCACTCACCCCCTCTCTTTGTCCTGTGAATGAACTTGTGCCA
ANAAAAGCCANAAAATAATTTACTTTTTTTAAAGACATATTAAAACTTGAAAACTTGGAACAATACGGTG
CGAAAGCGAAACAGAGACAGAAAAATGAACAAAGAGATCCGTGAAAAGTGAACGATGATTTAGGCTTCTT
GTTGGGCGGCGTGGATGAGAGTGATGTTGTCTCCTTTGAGAAGAATTCTGCCGATCTTGTTGCGTCCCTT
CGTCTTCATGTTCACCTCCTCGGCTTCGTCGAACACGACATTCATGAACTCGTCGAATCCGATGATGTAG
CCCTCGAGACGGTGGGTGACATCCTCGTACAACCAGATTTGGACCCGAGTGCGGTTTTGGAGATATCTGA
AATTTGGGAAATTGTTTTCTACTGATTAGTGAAAAAATATTACCTGAAGATGAGGTTCACAGGCTGAACC
ATCACTTTGTTGAGCTTTCTCGTCGACATTTTTGCGGGATGATCTGTAAAAATCAATATATTTNTTTGAA
AGACACAAATTTTTAAGATAAATATCAAGAAAACTCGATTTTAGCAGCTATTTAAGCTCAAAAACTACAA
TTTATGGCTTTAAAACATAATTTTTCACATTTTACATAAATTTCAACGAAAAAAAATGCCAAAAAACTTC
AAATTTGAGCAGAAATCGGCTATTTTCTCGACAAAAATAATTTCGAAAATTCGTTCAAAAAAGATGAGTA
CGCAAGCACCGTGACGCACAGTTGCGGACTTTGTAAACCGTACCCCTGCATAAAAAGGCGGAATTTTGAA
TTTAATAAAATGCAGTTTAGAACAAAGAAAAGCACGGAGAGAATTGTGATAACTAATTATTTGTATTTAA
TTTTAAATACTACATAAAACTGAAGATTGGAACGAGTTAAAGCTGGTATTTGCGGTTTATAGCCCCAAAA
GTTAAGGCTTGTTAGGCAATTATCGATAAAAACAACGAGAAATTCGTGAAATCGGCAAAAATTTATAGAA
AACGTTTGAATTAAATTAAATTTACGCTTTTGCCGCCAACACCTATCGAGACCCTAGTTATAGGGGCGGA
GCGTCANTGGGAGCGCGCTTGCAACTCGATTTCAAAAAGTTTCGCTGTTTGTACAACATTCTCAGTTGTT
CTTAATCAGTTAAATAAGTTTCAAAATTTTNNCAAAATCATAAAACACAGTTAATGCTAAATTAAAGTCT
AAAAANATCAGGTGATAAGGGGTTTGGACGACCAAAAAGCGACCTTCGCTCGAAAATTGATAAACTAACT
ACACTTTTTCCGGAAAAATGATGGAAAAATCCTGATTTTCTTCGTTGAATCAATTTTTGTTTCATTTTTA
ACACTTTCACATGANNAATATTTCAGTTAAAATGCTCAAGCTAATTGGGTTTCTTATAATTTTGGGTCTC
GCAACGGCCGACAAGTGCTCAGATTGTTTGGCTCAGGGGAAACAGTGAGTTGGAAGCTTACAATTCTGAG
AATTCGTATTGCGCAGCTTATTTGACGCGCAAAATATGAAATATCACGTAGCGAAAACTACAGTAATTCT
TTAAATAAGACTACTGTAGTGCCTATGTCGATTTACTGCCTCAACTTTCTTAATCAAGCTCGTAAATCGA
CACCAGCTCTACAGTAGTCATAGTTTTCGCTACGAGATATTTTGCGCGTCAAATATGGTGTGCAATACGC
ATTTTCAGAATTTTATGTTCTCGTAATATACCTTTTTTCAGCTGGTGTGTTACTGTAAATGCATGTGGAT
TTACGCCATGTGTCACTACAATTACAGTGAGTTTTTTNTGAAGANAAAAAAAATTACCCATTTGATCGCC
AATTCCATTTTTCAAAAATCAATAAAAAAAAAAAATTTCGGCGATCAGAAACGTTACAGAAAGCCCTAAA
CTGCCCGGAACTACCAGATAAAGCCCACGCTTACGATGATTCATTTATGAGGAATAAGGTATTGATCACA
CATTCTGCTGCCTACAATATGGACCCACAAAAGTGTTTTACGTAGGTTCACCTTCTAGATAAACCTTAAA
AATCGATACTTTCAGTAGTAAAATGCCTTCGATGAAAGTTTCCAAAACAGTTAATGTCAATTGTGATAGA
TATGGGNCCAAGTGNAGTTGTTTTATTAGCCCACGGATTTCTGGCTTCCCTCATAAATTGAAAAGGAAGA
GATTGCCGAACTAGACCATTTTGGCTCGGCGCGTTGCGTGTCACGTCGCGGCTCGATTGTAAAACTAAAT
GTATTGGTCCGTGTGGAGTACACGACTTTCCCTTTCCGGCAGGCGATTGTCAATGGAGCGCGAAAAATTC
AATGAGGAAGGCCAGAACCCCGTGTCTGTAGTTTTCTCAAAAAGTGGCAAAAACTCAATAATTGCCAATT
TTTGACTGCCAATAAAAATTTCACTAAATTTATTAAATTTATTTTAAGTTTTATTGAAATTNTTTTTAAA
ATTTCCCCACTGGCGCTAAAAAATCCAATTTTCAGAAGCAATGTGCTTCAGCTTCACGGCCATAGATACT
GTCCAAAAAGTGATTGCAATGACGTTTAGAGGGACAGAAGGAGCAGCTCAATTGTCTGAAGAAATTTTGG
ATTTCTTCCAGTAAGTTCGGGAAATGGCAATTTAAAGTTTAATTGGATTTTTGTATTTTTTCTTCTCACG
ACTACAGTTTTGCACATTTTTATGTTATAAAAAACCAAAAAAAAATTTTTTTGCCNTTTTTTCTCAGCTT
ACCACAAAACAATTTCGACCAAAAATAAATTGAAAAAATTAAAAAATTTTTTGCACGGTTTTCGGACTCA
AAAAAAGCTGAATGTTCCTGGAACTATTTGTAAAATTCAAAATTCAAAATTTTCACGAATTCTCTAAAAG
GTTCCAGCAAATTCCACAACTTTCTTGAATTTTTCAAAAAAGTTCTTGAGCATTCAACAATTATTTTTGG
AATTTTCCAAAGGTTACAGGACGTTCCAATTTTTCAAAAAAATTTCTCGCAAAAAATNNGTTTTCTCAGA
AAATTTGAATTTCCCTCCACATAAAAGATTGTTCTCAAAAAATTTGCAAACACACATTTTCAGCNGGAAA
AAAGGCGTTCTTCGACTCTGGAAGTGTATTCGAATATGGTACCCAGCTTTTGTTCCCTTTAGTGAGGGTT
AATTCCGAGCTTGGCGTAATCATGGTCATAGCTGTTTCCTGTGTGAAATTGTTATCCGCTCACAATTCCA
CACAACATAGGAGCCGGAAGCATAAAGTGTAAAGCCTGGGGTGCCTAATGAGTGAGGTAACTCACATTAA
TTGCGTTGCGCTCACTGCCCGCTTTCCAGTCGGGAAACCTGTCGTGCCAGCTGCATTAATGAATCGGCCA
ACGCGCGGGGAGAGGCGGTTTGCGTATTGGGCGCTCTTCCGCTTCCTCGCTCACTGACTCGCTGCGCTCG
GTCGTTCGGCTGCGGCGAGCGGTATCAGCTCACTCAAAGGCGGTAATACGGTTATCCACAGAATCAGGGG
ATAACGCAGGAAAGAACATGTGAGCAAAAGGCCAGCAAAAGGCCAGGAACCGTAAAAAGGCCGCGTTGCT
GGCGTTTTTCCATAGGCTCGGCCCCCCTGACGAGCATCACAAAAATCGACGCTCAAGTCAGAGGTGGCGA
AACCCGACAGGACTATAAAGATACCAGGCGTTCCCCCCTGGAAGCTCCCTCGTGCGCTCTCCTGTTCCGA
CCCTGCCGCTTACCGGATACCTGTCCGCCTTTCTCCCTTCGGGAAGCGTGGCGCTTTCTCAATGCTCACG
CTGTAGGTATCTCAGTTCGGTGTAGGTCGTTCGCTCCAAGCTGGGCTGTGTGCACGAACCCCCCGTTCAG
CCCGACCGCTGCGCCTTATCCGGTAACTATCGTCTTGAGTCCAACCCGGTAAGACACGACTTATCGCCAC
TGGCAGCAGCCACTGGTAACAGGATTAGCAGAGCGAGGTATGTAGGCGGTGCTACAGAGTTCTTGAAGTG
GTGGCCTAACTACGGCTACACTAGAAGGACAGTATTTGGTATCTGCGCTCTGCTGAAGCCAGTTACCTTC
GGAAAAAGAGTTGGTAGCTCTTGATCCGGCAAACAAACCACCGCTGGTAGCGGTGGTTTTTTTGTTTGCA
AGCAGCAGATTACGCGCAGAAAAAAAGGATCTCAAGAAGATCCTTTGATCTTTTCTACGGGGTCTGACGC
TCAGTGGAACGAAAACTCACGTTAAGGGATTTTGGTCATGAGATTATCAAAAAGGATCTTCACCTAGATC
CTTTTAAATTAAAAATGAAGTTTTAAATCAATCTAAAGTATATATGAGTAAACTTGGTCTGACAGTTACC
AATGCTTAATCAGTGAGGCACCTATCTCAGCGATCTGTCTATTTCGTTCATCCATAGTTGCCTGACTGCC
CGTCGTGTAGATAACTACGATACGGGAGGGCTTACCATCTGGCCCCAGTGCTGCAATGATACCGCGAGAC
CCACGCTCACCGGCTCCAGATTTATCAGCAATAAACCAGCCAGCCGGAAGGGCCGAGCGCAGAAGTGGTC
CTGCAACTTTATCCGCCTCCATCCAGTCTATTAATTGTTGCCGGGAAGCTAGAGTAAGTAGTTCGCCAGT
TAATAGTTTGCGCAACGTTGTTGCCATTGCTACAGGCATCGTGGTGTCACGCTCGTCGTTTGGTATGGCT
TCATTCAGCTCCGGTTCCCAACGATCAAGGCGAGTTACATGATCCCCCATGTTGTGAAAAAAAGCGGTTA
GCTCCTTCGGTCCTCCGATCGTTGTCAGAAGTAAGTTGGCCGCAGTGTTATCACTCATGCTTATGGCAGC
ACTGCATAATTCTCTTACTGTCATGCCATCCGTAAGATGCTTTTCTGTGACTGGTGAGTACTCAACCAAG
TCATTCTGAGAATAGTGTATGCGGCGACCGAGTTGCTCTTGCCCGGCGTCAATACGGGATAATACCGCGC
CACATAGCAGAACTTTAAAAGTGCTCATCATTGGAAAACGTTCTTCGGGGCGAAAACTCTCAAGGATCTT
ACCGCTGTTGAGATCCAGTTCGATGTAACCCACTCGTGCACCCAACTGATCTTCAGCATCTTTTACTTTC
ACCAGCGTTTCTGGGTGAGCAAAAACAGGAAGGCAAAATGCCGCAAAAAAGGGAATAAGGGCGACACGGA
AATGTTGAATACTCATACTCTTCCTTTTTCAATATTATTGAAGCATTTATCAGGGTTATTGTCTCATGAG
CGGATACATATTTGAATGTATTTAGAAAAATAAACAAATAGGGGTTCCGCGCACATTTCCCCGAAAAGTG
CCACCTG
Features (pLannotate 1.2.2; 20 found; start..end, strand, type, name):
      1..456     -  rep_origin     f1 ori (sequence partly withheld): f1 bacteriophage origin of replication; arrow indicates direction of (+) strand synthesis
    461..618     -  CDS            lacZα (fragment): LacZα fragment of β-galactosidase; lacZ fragment
    621..639     +  promoter       T7 promoter: promoter for bacteriophage T7 RNA polymerase
    648..671     +  misc_feature   MCS (fragment): pBluescript multiple cloning site
   4168..4228    +  misc_feature   MCS (fragment): pBluescript multiple cloning site
   4249..5109    +  CDS            sg25: sg25 is a basic (constitutively fluorescent) green fluorescent protein published in 1997, derived from Aequorea victoria.
   5139..5163    +  misc_feature   MCS (fragment): pBluescript multiple cloning site
   5164..5268    +  CDS            tbg-1 (fragment): TBG_CAEEL - Experimental evidence at transcript level: Swiss-Prot protein existence level 2. Tubulin is the major constituent of microtubules. The gamma chain is found at microtubule organizing centers (MTOC) such as the spindle poles or the centrosome, suggesting that it is involved in the minus-end nucleation of microtubule assembly. From Caenorhabditis elegans.
   5580..6089    +  CDS            gammaTub37C (fragment): TBG2_DROME - Also known as Tub37CD, TubG2, TubG37C. Experimental evidence at protein level: Swiss-Prot protein existence level 1. Tubulin is the major constituent of microtubules. The gamma chain is found at microtubule organizing centers (MTOC) such as the spindle poles or the centrosome, suggesting that it is involved in the minus-end nucleation of microtubule assembly. Required for oocyte activation and consequently for organization of the female meiotic spindle (PubMed:9155007, PubMed:9698447). Essential for centrosome organization and assembly of biastral mitotic spindles in embryos. Play
   6301..7638    +  CDS            tbg-1: TBG_CAEEL - Experimental evidence at transcript level: Swiss-Prot protein existence level 2. Tubulin is the major constituent of microtubules. The gamma chain is found at microtubule organizing centers (MTOC) such as the spindle poles or the centrosome, suggesting that it is involved in the minus-end nucleation of microtubule assembly. From Caenorhabditis elegans.
   7884..8087    -  CDS            SNRPE (fragment): RUXE_HUMAN - Experimental evidence at protein level: Swiss-Prot protein existence level 1. Plays role in pre-mRNA splicing as core component of the SMN- Sm complex that mediates spliceosomal snRNP assembly and as component of the spliceosomal U1, U2, U4 and U5 small nuclear ribonucleoproteins (snRNPs), the building blocks of the spliceosome (PubMed:11991638, PubMed:18984161, PubMed:23246290, PubMed:19325628, PubMed:23333303, PubMed:25555158, PubMed:26912367, PubMed:28502770, PubMed:28781166, PubMed:28076346). Component of both the pre-catalytic spliceosome B complex and activated spliceosome C
   8129..8185    -  CDS            snr-6 (fragment): RUXE_CAEEL - Protein inferred from homology: Swiss-Prot protein existence level 3. Associated with the spliceosome snRNP U1, U2, U4/U6 and U5. From Caenorhabditis elegans.
  10872..10890   -  promoter       T3 promoter: promoter for bacteriophage T3 RNA polymerase
  10933..10955   -  protein_bind   lac operator (fragment): The lac repressor binds to the lac operator to inhibit transcription in E. coli. This inhibition can be relieved by adding lactose or isopropyl-β-D-thiogalactopyranoside (IPTG). lac repressor encoded by lacI
  10959..10989   -  promoter       lac promoter: promoter for the E. coli lac operon
  11004..11025   -  protein_bind   CAP binding site: CAP binding activates transcription in the presence of cAMP. E. coli catabolite activator protein
  11038..11130   -  CDS            lacI (fragment): lac repressor; lacI; The lac repressor binds to the lac operator to inhibit transcription in E. coli. This inhibition can be relieved by adding lactose or isopropyl-β-D-thiogalactopyranoside (IPTG).
  11313..11901   -  rep_origin     ori: high-copy-number ColE1/pMB1/pBR322/pUC origin of replication
  12072..12932   -  CDS            AmpR: β-lactamase; bla; confers resistance to ampicillin, carbenicillin, and related antibiotics
  12933..13037   -  promoter       AmpR promoter: bla
