[The description below was written by a language model from this plasmid's Addgene catalogue record and pLannotate feature annotations shown in this document.]
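Description:
pJH4.67 is a worm expression plasmid of about 13 kb that encodes a GFP fusion to C. elegans gamma-tubulin (tbg-1). The depositor describes it as a first-generation pie-1 vector. The bacterial portion looks pBluescript-like: it has a high-copy ColE1/pUC-type origin, an f1 phage origin, and an ampicillin resistance gene with its own promoter. Flanking T7 and T3 promoters, lac promoter/operator elements and a disrupted lacZα fragment are also present, and pieces of the pBluescript polylinker mark the junctions where worm sequences were inserted. Ampicillin resistance is the only selection marker shown, and no worm transformation marker is annotated.

The payload is an Aequorea-derived green fluorescent protein coding region placed upstream of tbg-1, which matches the recorded N-terminal GFP tag. The gamma-tubulin sequence is annotated as several separate fragments, one of them matched to a Drosophila homologue. This pattern suggests a genomic, intron-containing copy of the gene rather than a cDNA, although the record does not say so. Several kilobases upstream of GFP and downstream of tbg-1 carry no annotation. In a pie-1 vector these regions would be expected to hold pie-1 regulatory sequences that drive maternal germline expression, but the feature table does not identify them. Short reverse-strand matches to the snRNP protein gene snr-6 downstream of tbg-1 probably reflect neighbouring worm genomic DNA carried along with the insert.

Gamma-tubulin localises to microtubule-organising centres, so the fusion would typically serve as a live fluorescent marker of centrosomes and spindle poles in the C. elegans germline and early embryo. The associated study concerns RNA granules in embryos.
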