Addgene plasmid #26948: pJH4.67
Depositing lab: Geraldine Seydoux. Depositing organization: Johns Hopkins University and School of Medicine. Publication: Processing bodies and germ granules are distinct RNA granules that interact in C. elegans embryos. Gallo CM, Munro E, Rasoloson D, Merritt C, Seydoux G. Dev Biol. 2008 Nov 1. 323(1):76-87. 10.1016/j.ydbio.2008.07.008 PubMed 18692039.
Backbone
  Vector backbone: pie-1
  Vector type: Worm Expression
Growth in bacteria
  Bacterial resistance: Ampicillin, 100 μg/mL
  Growth temperature: 37°C
  Growth strain: DH5alpha
  Copy number: Unknown
Gene/Insert
  Gene/Insert name: gamma-tubulin
  Species: C. elegans (nematode)
  Entrez Gene: tbg-1 (a.k.a. CELE_F58A4.8)
  Tag / fusion protein: GFP (N terminal on insert)
  Cloning method: Restriction Enzyme
  Sequencing primers: 5′ n/a
Terms and licenses: Academic/Nonprofit Terms; Industry Terms: Not Available to Industry
Depositor comments: 1st generation pie-1 vector
How to cite: pJH4.67 was a gift from Geraldine Seydoux (Addgene plasmid # 26948 ; http://n2t.net/addgene:26948 ; RRID:Addgene_26948)
