>Addgene plasmid #26948 | pJH4.67 | addgene partial sequence | sequence record 33361 | 26948 with GFP-F
TATGTCCGGTACGGGTGCCTTGATGACTGTCCACGTTGGACAGTGCGGAAATCAGCTTGCTCAAGCCTTC
TGGAAATCGATGGTCGACGAACATGGAATCAATGAGTAGGGAATAAATTTGAGGCACCGACAATTTCAAT
TAGGCAAAATTCGATATACCACAGTCCGAAATGTGAAAACTATTGCAATTTTTATATTTCAATACTGAAA
TGCTGCAATTGTGAATTGTTCTCGTGAATCGACATGATTGAAAACAAAATATGAATTATTTTACTTTTGT
TTGAGATGAAACAAACATTTTTGCTAAGTTAAATAATTTAAGACGCAATTTATTCAAGGTCATAATTCAG
CCTCATAATTTTGATAAATATAACAATTTTTTTCGTTTTCAGACGTGGACAAACAACTCACGAAGACGAT
ATGAATGATAAGAAAGATCTATTGTTCTACCAGGCTGATGACGATCATTATGTGCCAAGAGCAGTTCTAG
TCGATCTAGAACCTCGTGTAATCAACGGAATGATGCAGTCTCCAAACTTTTCGAATCTTTTCAATACGGA
CAATATATTCATGTCCGATCACGGAGGTGGTGCTGGAAATAATTGGGCAAGTGGATATTGTCAAGGACAG
TGAGTTGTATTT
